Addgene plasmid #123132: pET-Bxb1-His
Purpose: Bacterial expression plasmid for wild-type Bxb1 with a C-terminal His-tag.
Depositing lab: David Liu. Depositing organization: Broad Institute. Publication: High-resolution specificity profiling and off-target prediction for site-specific DNA recombinases. Bessen JL, Afeyan LK, Dancik V, Koblan LW, Thompson DB, Leichner C, Clemons PA, Liu DR. Nat Commun. 2019 Apr 26;10(1):1937. doi: 10.1038/s41467-019-09987-0. PubMed 31028261.
Backbone
  Vector backbone: pET
  Backbone size w/o insert (bp): 5100
  Total vector size (bp): 6600
  Vector type: Bacterial Expression
Growth in bacteria
  Bacterial resistance: Ampicillin, 100 μg/mL
  Growth temperature: 37°C
  Growth strain: DH5alpha
  Copy number: High Copy
Gene/Insert
  Gene/Insert name: Bxb1 integrase
  Species: Mycobacterium smegmatis
  Insert size (bp): 1500
  GenBank ID: 920117
  Promoter: T7
  Tag / fusion protein: 6x His tag (C terminal on insert)
  Cloning method: Unknown
  Sequencing primers: 5′ GAAACAAGCGCTCATGAGCCCGAA; 3′ GTCCCATTCGCCAATCCGGATATAG
Terms and licenses: Academic/Nonprofit Terms; Industry Terms: Not Available to Industry
How to cite: pET-Bxb1-His was a gift from David Liu (Addgene plasmid # 123132 ; http://n2t.net/addgene:123132 ; RRID:Addgene_123132)
