[The description below was written by a language model from this plasmid's Addgene catalogue record and pLannotate feature annotations shown in this document.]
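Description:
pET-Bxb1-His is a bacterial expression plasmid of about 6.7 kb, built on a pET backbone, for producing wild-type Bxb1 integrase with a C-terminal 6xHis tag. Bxb1 integrase is a site-specific DNA recombinase; the record lists Mycobacterium smegmatis as the species. The plasmid replicates in E. coli from a ColE1/pBR322-type origin and is selected with ampicillin through the β-lactamase gene and its native promoter. The catalogue lists it as high copy, although the backbone retains the rop gene and the pBR322 bom region, elements normally associated with moderated copy number. An f1 phage origin is also present, along with short tetracycline-resistance remnants that are non-functional leftovers of the pBR322 lineage.

Expression follows the standard pET arrangement. A T7 promoter fused to a lac operator is followed by the strong phage T7 gene 10 ribosome binding site, the roughly 1.5 kb integrase coding region, and a T7 terminator. The plasmid-borne lacI gene supplies repressor that keeps the promoter quiet until induction with IPTG, and transcription requires a host that provides T7 RNA polymerase. Both annotated sequence records, one from the depositor and one from repository sequencing, are the same length and show the same set of features at shifted coordinates. Neither annotates the Bxb1 open reading frame or the His tag directly, but an unannotated gap between the RBS and the terminator-proximal elements matches the expected insert. Short S-tag and SET1 fragments called just upstream of the terminator are probably backbone remnants or spurious matches. The purified His-tagged enzyme suits in vitro recombination work, and the associated publication concerns specificity profiling and off-target prediction for site-specific recombinases.
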