Features (pLannotate 1.2.2; 18 found; start..end, strand, type, name):
      3..27      +  protein_bind   lac operator: The lac repressor binds to the lac operator to inhibit transcription in E. coli. This inhibition can be relieved by adding lactose or isopropyl-β-D-thiogalactopyranoside (IPTG). lac repressor encoded by lacI
     42..64      +  RBS            RBS: efficient ribosome binding site from bacteriophage T7 gene 10 (Olins and Rangwala, 1989)
   1613..1654    +  CDS            S-Tag (fragment): affinity and epitope tag derived from pancreatic ribonuclease A
   1684..1701    +  CDS            SET1 (fragment): solubility-enhancement tag derived from T7 phage gene 10B
   1709..1756    +  terminator     T7 terminator: transcription terminator for bacteriophage T7 RNA polymerase
   1793..2248    +  rep_origin     f1 ori (sequence partly withheld): f1 bacteriophage origin of replication; arrow indicates direction of (+) strand synthesis
   2363..3223    -  CDS            AmpR: β-lactamase; bla; confers resistance to ampicillin, carbenicillin, and related antibiotics
   3224..3316    -  promoter       AmpR promoter: bla
   3397..3985    +  rep_origin     ori: high-copy-number ColE1/pMB1/pBR322/pUC origin of replication
   4171..4313    -  misc_feature   bom: basis of mobility region from pBR322
   4415..4606    -  CDS            rop: Rop protein, which maintains plasmids at low copy number; rop
   4623..5003    +  CDS            YPB1_ECOLX: Protein predicted: Swiss-Prot protein existence level 4. From Escherichia coli.
   5065..5129    -  CDS            TcR (fragment): tetracycline efflux protein; tet; confers resistance to tetracycline
   5144..5165    -  protein_bind   CAP binding site: CAP binding activates transcription in the presence of cAMP. E. coli catabolite activator protein
   5178..6260    -  CDS            lacI: lac repressor; lacI; The lac repressor binds to the lac operator to inhibit transcription in E. coli. This inhibition can be relieved by adding lactose or isopropyl-β-D-thiogalactopyranoside (IPTG).
   6261..6338    -  promoter       lacI promoter: lacI
   6346..6625    -  CDS            TcR (fragment): tetracycline efflux protein; tet; confers resistance to tetracycline
   6651..2       +  promoter       T7 promoter (across the origin): promoter for bacteriophage T7 RNA polymerase
>Addgene plasmid #123132 | pET-Bxb1-His | depositor full sequence | sequence record 235190 | pET-Bxb1-His sequence 6667 bps
GGGGAATTGTGAGCGGATAACAATTCCCCTCTAGAAATAATTTTGTTTAACTTTAAGAAGGAGATATACC
ATGAGAGCCCTGGTAGTCATCCGCCTGTCCCGCGTCACCGATGCTACGACTTCACCGGAGCGTCAGCTGG
AGTCTTGCCAGCAGCTCTGCGCCCAGCGCGGCTGGGACGTCGTCGGGGTAGCGGAGGATCTGGACGTCTC
CGGGGCGGTCGATCCGTTCGACCGGAAGCGCAGACCGAACCTGGCCCGGTGGCTAGCGTTCGAGGAGCAA
CCGTTCGACGTGATCGTGGCGTACCGGGTAGACCGGTTGACCCGATCGATCCGGCATCTGCAGCAGCTGG
TCCACTGGGCCGAGGACCACAAGAAGCTGGTCGTCTCCGCGACCGAAGCGCACTTCGATACGACGACGCC
GTTTGCGGCGGTCGTCATCGCGCTTATGGGAACGGTGGCGCAGATGGAATTAGAAGCGATCAAAGAGCGG
AACCGTTCGGCTGCGCATTTCAATATCCGCGCCGGGAAATACCGAGGATCCCTGCCGCCGTGGGGATACC
TGCCTACGCGCGTGGACGGGGAGTGGCGGCTGGTGCCGGACCCTGTGCAGCGAGAGCGCATCCTCGAGGT
GTATCACCGCGTCGTCGACAACCACGAGCCGCTGCACCTGGTGGCCCACGACCTGAACCGGCGTGGTGTC
CTGTCGCCGAAGGACTACTTCGCGCAGCTGCAAGGCCGCGAGCCGCAGGGCCGGGAGTGGTCGGCTACCG
CGCTGAAGCGATCGATGATCTCCGAGGCGATGCTCGGGTACGCGACTCTGAACGGTAAGACCGTCCGAGA
CGACGACGGAGCCCCGCTGGTGCGGGCTGAGCCGATCCTGACCCGTGAGCAGCTGGAGGCGCTGCGCGCC
GAGCTCGTGAAGACCTCCCGGGCGAAGCCCGCGGTGTCTACCCCGTCGCTGCTGCTGCGGGTGTTGTTCT
GCGCGGTGTGCGGGGAGCCCGCGTACAAGTTCGCCGGGGGAGGACGTAAGCACCCGCGCTACCGCTGCCG
CTCGATGGGGTTCCCGAAGCACTGCGGGAACGGCACGGTGGCGATGGCCGAGTGGGACGCGTTCTGCGAG
GAGCAGGTGCTGGATCTGCTCGGGGACGCGGAGCGTCTGGAGAAAGTCTGGGTAGCCGGCTCGGACTCCG
CGGTCGAACTCGCGGAGGTGAACGCGGAGCTGGTGGACCTGACGTCGCTGATCGGCTCCCCGGCCTACCG
GGCCGGCTCTCCGCAGCGAGAAGCACTGGATGCCCGTATTGCGGCGCTGGCCGCGCGGCAAGAGGAGCTG
GAGGGTCTAGAGGCTCGCCCGTCTGGCTGGGAGTGGCGCGAGACCGGGCAGCGGTTCGGGGACTGGTGGC
GGGAGCAGGACACCGCGGCAAAGAACACCTGGCTTCGGTCGATGAACGTTCGGCTGACGTTCGACGTCCG
CGGCGGGCTGACTCGCACGATCGACTTCGGGGATCTGCAGGAGTACGAGCAGCATCTCAGGCTCGGCAGC
GTGGTCGAACGGCTACACACCGGGATGTCGGGCGGATCCCATCACCACCACCATCACTGACTCGAGTCTG
GTAAAGAAACCGCTGCTGCGAAATTTGAACGCCAGCACATGGACTCGTCTACTAGCGCAGCTTAATTAAC
CTAGGCTGCTGCCACCGCTGAGCAATAACTAGCATAACCCCTTGGGGCCTCTAAACGGGTCTTGAGGGGT
TTTTTGCTGAAAGGAGGAACTATATCCGGATTGGCGAATGGG
[124 nt withheld, positions 1793-1916]
C
[91 nt withheld, positions 1918-2008]
A
[49 nt withheld, positions 2010-2058]
CCTTTGACGTTGGAGTCCACGTTCTTT
[37 nt withheld, positions 2086-2122]
ACCCTATCTCGGTCTATTCTTTTGATTTATAAGGGATTTTGCCGATTTCGGCCTATTGGTTAAAAAATGA
GCTGATTTAACAAAAATTTAACGCGAATTTTAACAAAATATTAACGTTTACAATTTCTGGCGGCACGATG
GCATGAGATTATCAAAAAGGATCTTCACCTAGATCCTTTTAAATTAAAAATGAAGTTTTAAATCAATCTA
AAGTATATATGAGTAAACTTGGTCTGACAGTTACCAATGCTTAATCAGTGAGGCACCTATCTCAGCGATC
TGTCTATTTCGTTCATCCATAGTTGCCTGACTCCCCGTCGTGTAGATAACTACGATACGGGAGGGCTTAC
CATCTGGCCCCAGTGCTGCAATGATACCGCGAGACCCACGCTCACCGGCTCCAGATTTATCAGCAATAAA
CCAGCCAGCCGGAAGGGCCGAGCGCAGAAGTGGTCCTGCAACTTTATCCGCCTCCATCCAGTCTATTAAT
TGTTGCCGGGAAGCTAGAGTAAGTAGTTCGCCAGTTAATAGTTTGCGCAACGTTGTTGCCATTGCTACAG
GCATCGTGGTGTCACGCTCGTCGTTTGGTATGGCTTCATTCAGCTCCGGTTCCCAACGATCAAGGCGAGT
TACATGATCCCCCATGTTGTGCAAAAAAGCGGTTAGCTCCTTCGGTCCTCCGATCGTTGTCAGAAGTAAG
TTGGCCGCAGTGTTATCACTCATGGTTATGGCAGCACTGCATAATTCTCTTACTGTCATGCCATCCGTAA
GATGCTTTTCTGTGACTGGTGAGTACTCAACCAAGTCATTCTGAGAATAGTGTATGCGGCGACCGAGTTG
CTCTTGCCCGGCGTCAATACGGGATAATACCGCGCCACATAGCAGAACTTTAAAAGTGCTCATCATTGGA
AAACGTTCTTCGGGGCGAAAACTCTCAAGGATCTTACCGCTGTTGAGATCCAGTTCGATGTAACCCACTC
GTGCACCCAACTGATCTTCAGCATCTTTTACTTTCACCAGCGTTTCTGGGTGAGCAAAAACAGGAAGGCA
AAATGCCGCAAAAAAGGGAATAAGGGCGACACGGAAATGTTGAATACTCATACTCTTCCTTTTTCAATCA
TGATTGAAGCATTTATCAGGGTTATTGTCTCATGAGCGGATACATATTTGAATGTATTTAGAAAAATAAA
CAAATAGGTCATGACCAAAATCCCTTAACGTGAGTTTTCGTTCCACTGAGCGTCAGACCCCGTAGAAAAG
ATCAAAGGATCTTCTTGAGATCCTTTTTTTCTGCGCGTAATCTGCTGCTTGCAAACAAAAAAACCACCGC
TACCAGCGGTGGTTTGTTTGCCGGATCAAGAGCTACCAACTCTTTTTCCGAAGGTAACTGGCTTCAGCAG
AGCGCAGATACCAAATACTGTCCTTCTAGTGTAGCCGTAGTTAGGCCACCACTTCAAGAACTCTGTAGCA
CCGCCTACATACCTCGCTCTGCTAATCCTGTTACCAGTGGCTGCTGCCAGTGGCGATAAGTCGTGTCTTA
CCGGGTTGGACTCAAGACGATAGTTACCGGATAAGGCGCAGCGGTCGGGCTGAACGGGGGGTTCGTGCAC
ACAGCCCAGCTTGGAGCGAACGACCTACACCGAACTGAGATACCTACAGCGTGAGCTATGAGAAAGCGCC
ACGCTTCCCGAAGGGAGAAAGGCGGACAGGTATCCGGTAAGCGGCAGGGTCGGAACAGGAGAGCGCACGA
GGGAGCTTCCAGGGGGAAACGCCTGGTATCTTTATAGTCCTGTCGGGTTTCGCCACCTCTGACTTGAGCG
TCGATTTTTGTGATGCTCGTCAGGGGGGCGGAGCCTATGGAAAAACGCCAGCAACGCGGCCTTTTTACGG
TTCCTGGCCTTTTGCTGGCCTTTTGCTCACATGTTCTTTCCTGCGTTATCCCCTGATTCTGTGGATAACC
GTATTACCGCCTTTGAGTGAGCTGATACCGCTCGCCGCAGCCGAACGACCGAGCGCAGCGAGTCAGTGAG
CGAGGAAGCGGAAGAGCGCCTGATGCGGTATTTTCTCCTTACGCATCTGTGCGGTATTTCACACCGCATA
TATGGTGCACTCTCAGTACAATCTGCTCTGATGCCGCATAGTTAAGCCAGTATACACTCCGCTATCGCTA
CGTGACTGGGTCATGGCTGCGCCCCGACACCCGCCAACACCCGCTGACGCGCCCTGACGGGCTTGTCTGC
TCCCGGCATCCGCTTACAGACAAGCTGTGACCGTCTCCGGGAGCTGCATGTGTCAGAGGTTTTCACCGTC
ATCACCGAAACGCGCGAGGCAGCTGCGGTAAAGCTCATCAGCGTGGTCGTGAAGCGATTCACAGATGTCT
GCCTGTTCATCCGCGTCCAGCTCGTTGAGTTTCTCCAGAAGCGTTAATGTCTGGCTTCTGATAAAGCGGG
CCATGTTAAGGGCGGTTTTTTCCTGTTTGGTCACTGATGCCTCCGTGTAAGGGGGATTTCTGTTCATGGG
GGTAATGATACCGATGAAACGAGAGAGGATGCTCACGATACGGGTTACTGATGATGAACATGCCCGGTTA
CTGGAACGTTGTGAGGGTAAACAACTGGCGGTATGGATGCGGCGGGACCAGAGAAAAATCACTCAGGGTC
AATGCCAGCGCTTCGTTAATACAGATGTAGGTGTTCCACAGGGTAGCCAGCAGCATCCTGCGATGCAGAT
CCGGAACATAATGGTGCAGGGCGCTGACTTCCGCGTTTCCAGACTTTACGAAACACGGAAACCGAAGACC
ATTCATGTTGTTGCTCAGGTCGCAGACGTTTTGCAGCAGCAGTCGCTTCACGTTCGCTCGCGTATCGGTG
ATTCATTCTGCTAACCAGTAAGGCAACCCCGCCAGCCTAGCCGGGTCCTCAACGACAGGAGCACGATCAT
GCTAGTCATGCCCCGCGCCCACCGGAAGGAGCTGACTGGGTTGAAGGCTCTCAAGGGCATCGGTCGAGAT
CCCGGTGCCTAATGAGTGAGCTAACTTACATTAATTGCGTTGCGCTCACTGCCCGCTTTCCAGTCGGGAA
ACCTGTCGTGCCAGCTGCATTAATGAATCGGCCAACGCGCGGGGAGAGGCGGTTTGCGTATTGGGCGCCA
GGGTGGTTTTTCTTTTCACCAGTGAGACGGGCAACAGCTGATTGCCCTTCACCGCCTGGCCCTGAGAGAG
TTGCAGCAAGCGGTCCACGCTGGTTTGCCCCAGCAGGCGAAAATCCTGTTTGATGGTGGTTAACGGCGGG
ATATAACATGAGCTGTCTTCGGTATCGTCGTATCCCACTACCGAGATGTCCGCACCAACGCGCAGCCCGG
ACTCGGTAATGGCGCGCATTGCGCCCAGCGCCATCTGATCGTTGGCAACCAGCATCGCAGTGGGAACGAT
GCCCTCATTCAGCATTTGCATGGTTTGTTGAAAACCGGACATGGCACTCCAGTCGCCTTCCCGTTCCGCT
ATCGGCTGAATTTGATTGCGAGTGAGATATTTATGCCAGCCAGCCAGACGCAGACGCGCCGAGACAGAAC
TTAATGGGCCCGCTAACAGCGCGATTTGCTGGTGACCCAATGCGACCAGATGCTCCACGCCCAGTCGCGT
ACCGTCTTCATGGGAGAAAATAATACTGTTGATGGGTGTCTGGTCAGAGACATCAAGAAATAACGCCGGA
ACATTAGTGCAGGCAGCTTCCACAGCAATGGCATCCTGGTCATCCAGCGGATAGTTAATGATCAGCCCAC
TGACGCGTTGCGCGAGAAGATTGTGCACCGCCGCTTTACAGGCTTCGACGCCGCTTCGTTCTACCATCGA
CACCACCACGCTGGCACCCAGTTGATCGGCGCGAGATTTAATCGCCGCGACAATTTGCGACGGCGCGTGC
AGGGCCAGACTGGAGGTGGCAACGCCAATCAGCAACGACTGTTTGCCCGCCAGTTGTTGTGCCACGCGGT
TGGGAATGTAATTCAGCTCCGCCATCGCCGCTTCCACTTTTTCCCGCGTTTTCGCAGAAACGTGGCTGGC
CTGGTTCACCACGCGGGAAACGGTCTGATAAGAGACACCGGCATACTCTGCGACATCGTATAACGTTACT
GGTTTCACATTCACCACCCTGAATTGACTCTCTTCCGGGCGCTATCATGCCATACCGCGAAAGGTTTTGC
GCCATTCGATGGTGTCCGGGATCTCGACGCTCTCCCTTATGCGACTCCTGCATTAGGAAGCAGCCCAGTA
GTAGGTTGAGGCCGTTGAGCACCGCCGCCGCAAGGAATGGTGCATGCAAGGAGATGGCGCCCAACAGTCC
CCCGGCCACGGGGCCTGCCACCATACCCACGCCGAAACAAGCGCTCATGAGCCCGAAGTGGCGAGCCCGA
TCTTCCCCATCGGTGATGTCGGCGATATAGGCGCCAGCAACCGCACCTGTGGCGCCGGTGATGCCGGCCA
CGATGCGTCCGGCGTAGAGGATCGAGATCGATCTCGATCCCGCGAAATTAATACGACTCACTATA
