Features (pLannotate 1.2.2; 18 found; start..end, strand, type, name):
   1457..1498    +  CDS            S-Tag (fragment): affinity and epitope tag derived from pancreatic ribonuclease A
   1528..1545    +  CDS            SET1 (fragment): solubility-enhancement tag derived from T7 phage gene 10B
   1553..1600    +  terminator     T7 terminator: transcription terminator for bacteriophage T7 RNA polymerase
   1637..2092    +  rep_origin     f1 ori (sequence partly withheld): f1 bacteriophage origin of replication; arrow indicates direction of (+) strand synthesis
   2207..3067    -  CDS            AmpR: β-lactamase; bla; confers resistance to ampicillin, carbenicillin, and related antibiotics
   3068..3160    -  promoter       AmpR promoter: bla
   3241..3829    +  rep_origin     ori: high-copy-number ColE1/pMB1/pBR322/pUC origin of replication
   4015..4154    -  misc_feature   bom: basis of mobility region from pBR322
   4256..4447    -  CDS            rop: Rop protein, which maintains plasmids at low copy number; rop
   4464..4844    +  CDS            YPB1_ECOLX: Protein predicted: Swiss-Prot protein existence level 4. From Escherichia coli.
   4906..4970    -  CDS            TcR (fragment): tetracycline efflux protein; tet; confers resistance to tetracycline
   4985..5006    -  protein_bind   CAP binding site: CAP binding activates transcription in the presence of cAMP. E. coli catabolite activator protein
   5019..6101    -  CDS            lacI: lac repressor; lacI; The lac repressor binds to the lac operator to inhibit transcription in E. coli. This inhibition can be relieved by adding lactose or isopropyl-β-D-thiogalactopyranoside (IPTG).
   6102..6179    -  promoter       lacI promoter: lacI
   6187..6466    -  CDS            TcR (fragment): tetracycline efflux protein; tet; confers resistance to tetracycline
   6492..6510    +  promoter       T7 promoter: promoter for bacteriophage T7 RNA polymerase
   6511..6535    +  protein_bind   lac operator: The lac repressor binds to the lac operator to inhibit transcription in E. coli. This inhibition can be relieved by adding lactose or isopropyl-β-D-thiogalactopyranoside (IPTG). lac repressor encoded by lacI
   6550..6572    +  RBS            RBS: efficient ribosome binding site from bacteriophage T7 gene 10 (Olins and Rangwala, 1989)
>Addgene plasmid #123132 | pET-Bxb1-His | addgene full sequence | sequence record 238579 | Addgene NGS Result
CGCCCAGCGCGGCTGGGACGTCGTCGGGGTAGCGGAGGATCTGGACGTCTCCGGGGCGGTCGATCCGTTC
GACCGGAAGCGCAGACCGAACCTGGCCCGGTGGCTAGCGTTCGAGGAGCAACCGTTCGACGTGATCGTGG
CGTACCGGGTAGACCGGTTGACCCGATCGATCCGGCATCTGCAGCAGCTGGTCCACTGGGCCGAGGACCA
CAAGAAGCTGGTCGTCTCCGCGACCGAAGCGCACTTCGATACGACGACGCCGTTTGCGGCGGTCGTCATC
GCGCTTATGGGAACGGTGGCGCAGATGGAATTAGAAGCGATCAAAGAGCGGAACCGTTCGGCTGCGCATT
TCAATATCCGCGCCGGGAAATACCGAGGATCCCTGCCGCCGTGGGGATACCTGCCTACGCGCGTGGACGG
GGAGTGGCGGCTGGTGCCGGACCCTGTGCAGCGAGAGCGCATCCTCGAGGTGTATCACCGCGTCGTCGAC
AACCACGAGCCGCTGCACCTGGTGGCCCACGACCTGAACCGGCGTGGTGTCCTGTCGCCGAAGGACTACT
TCGCGCAGCTGCAAGGCCGCGAGCCGCAGGGCCGGGAGTGGTCGGCTACCGCGCTGAAGCGATCGATGAT
CTCCGAGGCGATGCTCGGGTACGCGACTCTGAACGGTAAGACCGTCCGAGACGACGACGGAGCCCCGCTG
GTGCGGGCTGAGCCGATCCTGACCCGTGAGCAGCTGGAGGCGCTGCGCGCCGAGCTCGTGAAGACCTCCC
GGGCGAAGCCCGCGGTGTCTACCCCGTCGCTGCTGCTGCGGGTGTTGTTCTGCGCGGTGTGCGGGGAGCC
CGCGTACAAGTTCGCCGGGGGAGGACGTAAGCACCCGCGCTACCGCTGCCGCTCGATGGGGTTCCCGAAG
CACTGCGGGAACGGCACGGTGGCGATGGCCGAGTGGGACGCGTTCTGCGAGGAGCAGGTGCTGGATCTGC
TCGGGGACGCGGAGCGTCTGGAGAAAGTCTGGGTAGCCGGCTCGGACTCCGCGGTCGAACTCGCGGAGGT
GAACGCGGAGCTGGTGGACCTGACGTCGCTGATCGGCTCCCCGGCCTACCGGGCCGGCTCTCCGCAGCGA
GAAGCACTGGATGCCCGTATTGCGGCGCTGGCCGCGCGGCAAGAGGAGCTGGAGGGTCTAGAGGCTCGCC
CGTCTGGCTGGGAGTGGCGCGAGACCGGGCAGCGGTTCGGGGACTGGTGGCGGGAGCAGGACACCGCGGC
AAAGAACACCTGGCTTCGGTCGATGAACGTTCGGCTGACGTTCGACGTCCGCGGCGGGCTGACTCGCACG
ATCGACTTCGGGGATCTGCAGGAGTACGAGCAGCATCTCAGGCTCGGCAGCGTGGTCGAACGGCTACACA
CCGGGATGTCGGGCGGATCCCATCACCACCACCATCACTAATGACTCGAGTCTGGTAAAGAAACCGCTGC
TGCGAAATTTGAACGCCAGCACATGGACTCGTCTACTAGCGCAGCTTAATTAACCTAGGCTGCTGCCACC
GCTGAGCAATAACTAGCATAACCCCTTGGGGCCTCTAAACGGGTCTTGAGGGGTTTTTTGCTGAAAGGAG
GAACTATATCCGGATTGGCGAATGGG
[124 nt withheld, positions 1637-1760]
C
[91 nt withheld, positions 1762-1852]
A
[49 nt withheld, positions 1854-1902]
CCTTTGACGTTGGAGTCCACGTTCTTT
[37 nt withheld, positions 1930-1966]
ACCCTATCTCGGTCTATTCTTTTGATTTATAAGGGATTTTGCCGATTTCGGCCTATTGGTTAAAAAATGA
GCTGATTTAACAAAAATTTAACGCGAATTTTAACAAAATATTAACGTTTACAATTTCTGGCGGCACGATG
GCATGAGATTATCAAAAAGGATCTTCACCTAGATCCTTTTAAATTAAAAATGAAGTTTTAAATCAATCTA
AAGTATATATGAGTAAACTTGGTCTGACAGTTACCAATGCTTAATCAGTGAGGCACCTATCTCAGCGATC
TGTCTATTTCGTTCATCCATAGTTGCCTGACTCCCCGTCGTGTAGATAACTACGATACGGGAGGGCTTAC
CATCTGGCCCCAGTGCTGCAATGATACCGCGAGACCCACGCTCACCGGCTCCAGATTTATCAGCAATAAA
CCAGCCAGCCGGAAGGGCCGAGCGCAGAAGTGGTCCTGCAACTTTATCCGCCTCCATCCAGTCTATTAAT
TGTTGCCGGGAAGCTAGAGTAAGTAGTTCGCCAGTTAATAGTTTGCGCAACGTTGTTGCCATTGCTACAG
GCATCGTGGTGTCACGCTCGTCGTTTGGTATGGCTTCATTCAGCTCCGGTTCCCAACGATCAAGGCGAGT
TACATGATCCCCCATGTTGTGCAAAAAAGCGGTTAGCTCCTTCGGTCCTCCGATCGTTGTCAGAAGTAAG
TTGGCCGCAGTGTTATCACTCATGGTTATGGCAGCACTGCATAATTCTCTTACTGTCATGCCATCCGTAA
GATGCTTTTCTGTGACTGGTGAGTACTCAACCAAGTCATTCTGAGAATAGTGTATGCGGCGACCGAGTTG
CTCTTGCCCGGCGTCAATACGGGATAATACCGCGCCACATAGCAGAACTTTAAAAGTGCTCATCATTGGA
AAACGTTCTTCGGGGCGAAAACTCTCAAGGATCTTACCGCTGTTGAGATCCAGTTCGATGTAACCCACTC
GTGCACCCAACTGATCTTCAGCATCTTTTACTTTCACCAGCGTTTCTGGGTGAGCAAAAACAGGAAGGCA
AAATGCCGCAAAAAAGGGAATAAGGGCGACACGGAAATGTTGAATACTCATACTCTTCCTTTTTCAATCA
TGATTGAAGCATTTATCAGGGTTATTGTCTCATGAGCGGATACATATTTGAATGTATTTAGAAAAATAAA
CAAATAGGTCATGACCAAAATCCCTTAACGTGAGTTTTCGTTCCACTGAGCGTCAGACCCCGTAGAAAAG
ATCAAAGGATCTTCTTGAGATCCTTTTTTTCTGCGCGTAATCTGCTGCTTGCAAACAAAAAAACCACCGC
TACCAGCGGTGGTTTGTTTGCCGGATCAAGAGCTACCAACTCTTTTTCCGAAGGTAACTGGCTTCAGCAG
AGCGCAGATACCAAATACTGTCCTTCTAGTGTAGCCGTAGTTAGGCCACCACTTCAAGAACTCTGTAGCA
CCGCCTACATACCTCGCTCTGCTAATCCTGTTACCAGTGGCTGCTGCCAGTGGCGATAAGTCGTGTCTTA
CCGGGTTGGACTCAAGACGATAGTTACCGGATAAGGCGCAGCGGTCGGGCTGAACGGGGGGTTCGTGCAC
ACAGCCCAGCTTGGAGCGAACGACCTACACCGAACTGAGATACCTACAGCGTGAGCTATGAGAAAGCGCC
ACGCTTCCCGAAGGGAGAAAGGCGGACAGGTATCCGGTAAGCGGCAGGGTCGGAACAGGAGAGCGCACGA
GGGAGCTTCCAGGGGGAAACGCCTGGTATCTTTATAGTCCTGTCGGGTTTCGCCACCTCTGACTTGAGCG
TCGATTTTTGTGATGCTCGTCAGGGGGGCGGAGCCTATGGAAAAACGCCAGCAACGCGGCCTTTTTACGG
TTCCTGGCCTTTTGCTGGCCTTTTGCTCACATGTTCTTTCCTGCGTTATCCCCTGATTCTGTGGATAACC
GTATTACCGCCTTTGAGTGAGCTGATACCGCTCGCCGCAGCCGAACGACCGAGCGCAGCGAGTCAGTGAG
CGAGGAAGCGGAAGAGCGCCTGATGCGGTATTTTCTCCTTACGCATCTGTGCGGTATTTCACACCGCAAT
GGTGCACTCTCAGTACAATCTGCTCTGATGCCGCATAGTTAAGCCAGTATACACTCAGCTATCGCTACGT
GACTGGGTCATGGCTGCGCCCCGACACCCGCCAACACCCGCTGACGCGCCCTGACGGGCTTGTCTGCTCC
CGGCATCCGCTTACAGACAAGCTGTGACCGTCTCCGGGAGCTGCATGTGTCAGAGGTTTTCACCGTCATC
ACCGAAACGCGCGAGGCAGCTGCGGTAAAGCTCATCAGCGTGGTCGTGAAGCGATTCACAGATGTCTGCC
TGTTCATCCGCGTCCAGCTCGTTGAGTTTCTCCAGAAGCGTTAATGTCTGGCTTCTGATAAAGCGGGCCA
TGTTAAGGGCGGTTTTTTCCTGTTTGGTCACTGATGCCTCCGTGTAAGGGGGATTTCTGTTCATGGGGGT
AATGATACCGATGAAACGAGAGAGGATGCTCACGATACGGGTTACTGATGATGAACATGCCCGGTTACTG
GAACGTTGTGAGGGTAAACAACTGGCGGTATGGATGCGGCGGGACCAGAGAAAAATCACTCAGGGTCAAT
GCCAGCGCTTCGTTAATACAGATGTAGGTGTTCCACAGGGTAGCCAGCAGCATCCTGCGATGCAGATCCG
GAACATAATGGTGCAGGGCGCTGACTTCCGCGTTTCCAGACTTTACGAAACACGGAAACCGAAGACCATT
CATGTTGTTGCTCAGGTCGCAGACGTTTTGCAGCAGCAGTCGCTTCACGTTCGCTCGCGTATCGGTGATT
CATTCTGCTAACCAGTAAGGCAACCCCGCCAGCCTAGCCGGGTCCTCAACGACAGGAGCACGATCATGCT
AGTCATGCCCCGCGCCCACCGGAAGGAGCTGACTGGGTTGAAGGCTCTCAAGGGCATCGGTCGAGATCCC
GGTGCCTAATGAGTGAGCTAACTTACATTAATTGCGTTGCGCTCACTGCCCGCTTTCCAGTCGGGAAACC
TGTCGTGCCAGCTGCATTAATGAATCGGCCAACGCGCGGGGAGAGGCGGTTTGCGTATTGGGCGCCAGGG
TGGTTTTTCTTTTCACCAGTGAGACGGGCAACAGCTGATTGCCCTTCACCGCCTGGCCCTGAGAGAGTTG
CAGCAAGCGGTCCACGCTGGTTTGCCCCAGCAGGCGAAAATCCTGTTTGATGGTGGTTAACGGCGGGATA
TAACATGAGCTGTCTTCGGTATCGTCGTATCCAACTACCGAGATGTCCGCACCAACGCGCAGCCCGGACT
CGGTAATGGCGCGCATTGCGCCCAGCGCCATCTGATCGTTGGCAACCAGCATCGCAGTGGGAACGATGCC
CTCATTCAGCATTTGCATGGTTTGTTGAAAACCGGACATGGCACTCCAGTCGCCTTCCCGTTCCGCTATC
GGCTGAATTTGATTGCGAGTGAGATATTTATGCCAGCCAGCCAGACGCAGACGCGCCGAGACAGAACTTA
ATGGGCCCGCTAACAGCGCGATTTGCTGGTGACCCAATGCGACCAGATGCTCCACGCCCAGTCGCGTACC
GTCTTCATGGGAGAAAATAATACTGTTGATGGGTGTCTGGTCAGAGACATCAAGAAATAACGCCGGAACA
TTAGTGCAGGCAGCTTCCACAGCAATGGCATCCTGGTCATCCAGCGGATAGTTAATGATCAGCCCACTGA
CGCGTTGCGCGAGAAGATTGTGCACCGCCGCTTTACAGGCTTCGACGCCGCTTCGTTCTACCATCGACAC
CACCACGCTGGCACCCAGTTGATCGGCGCGAGATTTAATCGCCGCGACAATTTGCGACGGCGCGTGCAGG
GCCAGACTGGAGGTGGCAACGCCAATCAGCAACGACTGTTTGCCCGCCAGTTGTTGTGCCACGCGGTTGG
GAATGTAATTCAGCTCCGCCATCGCCGCTTCCACTTTTTCCCGCGTTTTCGCAGAAACGTGGCTGGCCTG
GTTCACCACGCGGGAAACGGTCTGATAAGAGACACCGGCATACTCTGCGACATCGTATAACGTTACTGGT
TTCACATTCACCACCCTGAATTGACTCTCTTCCGGGCGCTATCATGCCATACCGCGAAAGGTTTTGCGCC
ATTCGATGGTGTCCGGGATCTCGACGCTCTCCCTTATGCGACTCCTGCATTAGGAAGCAGCCCAGTAGTA
GGTTGAGGCCGTTGAGCACCGCCGCCGCAAGGAATGGTGCATGCAAGGAGATGGCGCCCAACAGTCCCCC
GGCCACGGGGCCTGCCACCATACCCACGCCGAAACAAGCGCTCATGAGCCCGAAGTGGCGAGCCCGATCT
TCCACATCGGTGATGTCGGCGATATAGGCGCCAGCAACCGCACCTGTGGCGCCGGTGATGCCGGCCACGA
TGCGTCCGGCGTAGAGGATCGAGATCGATCTCGATCCCGCGAAATTAATACGACTCACTATAGGGGAATT
GTGAGCGGATAACAATTCCCCTCTAGAAATAATTTTGTTTAACTTTAAGAAGGAGATATACCATGAGAGC
CCTGGTAGTCATCCGCCTGTCCCGCGTCACCGATGCTACGACTTCACCGGAGCGTCAGCTGGAGTCTTGC
CAGCAGCTCTG
